>Addgene plasmid #244261 | pAAVLINKv1-pCALM1-Cre-3'-MBD5-FLAG | addgene full sequence | sequence record 491396 | Addgene NGS Result
CCTGCAGGCAGCTGCGCGCTCGCTCGCTCACTGAGGCCGCCCGGGCGTCGGGCGACCTTTGGTCGCCCGG
CCTCAGTGAGCGAGCGAGCGCGCAGAGAGGGAGTGGCCAACTCCATCACTAGGGGTTCCTGCGGCCGCAC
GCGTCGCTCTGCGCGAGGCGGCTCCGCCGCGGCGGAGGGATACGGCGCACCATATATATATCGCGGGGCG
CAGACTCGCGCTCCGGCAGTGGTGCTGGGAGTGTCGTGGACGCCGTGCCGTTACTCGTACGCCACCATGT
CCAATTTACTGACCGTACACCAAAATTTGCCTGCATTACCGGTCGATGCAACGAGTGATGAGGTTCGCAA
GAACCTGATGGACATGTTCAGGGATCGCCAGGCGTTTTCTGAGCATACCTGGAAAATGCTTCTGTCCGTT
TGCCGGTCGTGGGCGGCATGGTGCAAGTTGAATAACCGGAAATGGTTTCCCGCAGAACCTGAAGATGTTC
GCGATTATCTTCTATATCTTCAGGCGCGCGGTCTGGCAGTAAAAACCATCCAGCAACATTTGGGCCAGCT
AAACATGCTTCATCGTCGGTCCGGGCTGCCACGACCAAGTGACAGCAATGCTGTTTCACTGGTTATGCGG
CGGATCCGAAAAGAAAACGTTGATGCCGGTGAACGTGCAAAACAGGCTCTAGCGTTCGAACGCACTGATT
TCGACCAGGTTCGTTCACTCATGGAAAATAGCGATCGCTGCCAGGATATACGTAATCTGGCATTTCTGGG
GATTGCTTATAACACCCTGTTACGTATAGCCGAAATTGCCAGGATCAGGGTTAAAGATATCTCACGTACT
GACGGTGGGAGAATGTTAATCCATATTGGCAGAACGAAAACGCTGGTTAGCACCGCAGGTGTAGAGAAGG
CACTTAGCCTGGGGGTAACTAAACTGGTCGAGCGATGGATTTCCGTCTCTGGTGTAGCTGATGATCCGAA
TAACTACCTGTTTTGCCGGGTCAGAAAAAATGGTGTTGCCGCGCCATCTGCCACCAGCCAGCTATCAACT
CGCGCCCTGGAAGGGATTTTTGAAGCAACTCATCGATTGATTTACGGCGCTAAGGATGACTCTGGTCAGA
GATACCTGGCCTGGTCTGGACACAGTGCCCGTGTCGGAGCCGCGCGAGATATGGCCCGCGCTGGAGTTTC
AATACCGGAGATCATGCAAGCTGGTGGCTGGACCAATGTAAATATTGTAATGAACTATATCCGTAACCTG
GATAGTGAAACAGGGGCAATGGTGCGCCTGCTGGAAGATGGCGATTAGGTAAGTATCAAGGTTACAAGAC
AGGTTTAAGGAGACCAATAACTAGTATAACTTCGTATAGGATACTTTATAGCAATTTATGAAACTGGGCT
TGTCGAGACAGAGAAGACTCTTGCGTTTCTGATAGGCACCTATTGGTCTTACTGACATCCACTTTGCCTT
TCTCTCCACAGGGGTACCAGAATCTCCAGGCGTTCCAAGGACAGTCCACAATTCCTTGCCCAGCTAACAA
TAACCCCATGGCTTGTCTGTTTCAGAACTTTCAGGTGAGAATGCAGGAAGATGCAGCTCTCCTAAACAAA
AGAATAAGCACTCAGCCTGGGCTCACAGCACTTCCTGAGAATCCAAACACTACACTTCCACCTTTTCAAG
ATACACCTTGTGAGTTGCAACCGAGGATTGACCCATCTCTTGGTCAACAGGTGAAGGATGGCCTCGTTGT
GGGTGGCCCAGGTGATGCTTCCGTAGATGCCATTTACAAAGCAGTTGTCGATGCAGCCAGCAAAGGAATG
CAGGTTGTCATCACCACTGCAGTCAACAGTACAACTCAGATCAGCCCCATTCCAGCTCTGAGTGCCATGA
GTGCCTTCACTGCCTCAATTGGTGACCCATTAAATCTCTCCAGTGTTGTCAGTGCGGTCATTCATGGACG
GAACATGGGAGGTGTTGATCATGATGGTAGGCTGAGGAATTCAAGAGGGGCTCGGCTGCCCAAGAATCTA
GACCATGGGAAAAATGTGAACGAAGGAGATGGGTTTGAATATTTCAAGTCAGCAAGTTGCCACACATCCA
AAAAACAGTGGGACGGGGAGCAAAGCCCCAGAGGGGAGCGAAACAGGTGGAAGTACGAGGAATTTTTAGA
TCATCCAGGCCATATCCACAGTAGTCCTTGTCATGAAAGGCCCAACAATGTCTCTACACTGCCATTTCTG
CCTGGGGAACAGCACCCAATACTGTTACCACCAAGAAACTGTCCAGGGGATAAAATTCTAGAGGAAAATT
TCAGGTATAATAACTACAAAAGAACTATGATGAGTTTTAAGGAGAGACTAGAGAACACTGTGGAAAGATG
TGCACACATAAATGGGAATAGACCTCGACAGAGTCGGGGATTTGGAGAGCTGCTAAGCACTGCAAAGCAA
GACCTGGTCCTAGAGGAGCAGTCTCCAAGTTCCTCAAATAGTTTGGAAAATTCTCTGGTCAAAGACTACA
TCCATTACAATGGAGACTTTAATGCCAAAAGCGTTAATGGGTGTGTGCCTAGCCCTTCAGATGCTAAAAG
CATTAGTAGTGAAGATGACCTAAGGAACCCAGACTCCCCCTCTTCAAATGAATTGATACATTATAGACCA
AGGACGTTCAATGTTGGCGACTTGGTCTGGGGCCAAATCAAAGGACTGACTTCCTGGCCTGGAAAATTAG
TAAGAGAAGACGACGTTCACAATTCATGTCAACAAAGCCCCGAGGAAGGGAAGGTGGAGCCCGAGAAGTT
GAAGACACTAACAGAAGGTTTGGAAGCCTACAGCCGTGTCCGGAAAAGGAACAGAAAAAGTGGAAAGCTA
AATAACCATTTAGAAGCTGCTATTCATGAGGCCATGAGTGAACTGGACAAAATGTCTGGGACTGTACACC
AAATCCCACAGGGTGACAGACAAATGAGACCCCCCAAACCCAAGAGGAGGAAGATCTCCAGATGTACAGA
CTACAAAGACCATGACGGTGATTATAAAGATCATGACATCGACTACAAGGATGACGATGACAAGTAACTC
GAGATAATCAACCTCTGGATTACAAAATTTGTGAAAGATTGACTGGTATTCTTAACTATGTTGCTCCTTT
TACGCTATGTGGATACGCTGCTTTAATGCCTTTGTATCATGCTATTGCTTCCCGTATGGCTTTCATTTTC
TCCTCCTTGTATAAATCCTGGTTAGTTCTTGCCACGGCGGAACTCATCGCCGCCTGCCTTGCCCGCTGCT
GGACAGGGGCTCGGCTGTTGGGCACTGACAATTCCGTGGTGTTTATTTGTGAAATTTGTGATGCTATTGC
TTTATTTGTAACCATCTAGCTTTATTTGTGAAATTTGTGATGCTATTGCTTTATTTGTAACCATTATAAG
CTGCAATAAACAAGTTAACAACAACAATTGCATTCATTTTATGTTTCAGGTTCAGGGGGAGATGTGGGAG
GTTTTTTAAAGATCTGGAGACCGGTGTGGCACGTGCGGACCGAGCGGCCGCAGGAACCCCTAGTGATGGA
GTTGGCCACTCCCTCTCTGCGCGCTCGCTCGCTCACTGAGGCCGGGCGACCAAAGGTCGCCCGACGCCCG
GGCTTTGCCCGGGCGGCCTCAGTGAGCGAGCGAGCGCGCAGCTGCCTGCAGGGGCGCCTGATGCGGTATT
TTCTCCTTACGCATCTGTGCGGTATTTCACACCGCATA
[95 nt withheld, positions 3749-3843]
T
[46 nt withheld, positions 3845-3890]
C
[141 nt withheld, positions 3892-4032]
CCTTTGACGTTGGAGTCCACGTTCTTT
[37 nt withheld, positions 4060-4096]
ACTCTATCTCGGGCTATTCTTTTGATTTATAAGGGATTTTGCCGATTTCGGTCTATTGGTTAAAAAATGA
GCTGATTTAACAAAAATTTAACGCGAATTTTAACAAAATATTAACGTTTACAATTTTATGGTGCACTCTC
AGTACAATCTGCTCTGATGCCGCATAGTTAAGCCAGCCCCGACACCCGCCAACACCCGCTGACGCGCCCT
GACGGGCTTGTCTGCTCCCGGCATCCGCTTACAGACAAGCTGTGACCGTCTCCGGGAGCTGCATGTGTCA
GAGGTTTTCACCGTCATCACCGAAACGCGCGAGACGAAAGGGCCTCGTGATACGCCTATTTTTATAGGTT
AATGTCATGATAATAATGGTTTCTTAGACGTCAGGTGGCACTTTTCGGGGAAATGTGCGCGGAACCCCTA
TTTGTTTATTTTTCTAAATACATTCAAATATGTATCCGCTCATGAGACAATAACCCTGATAAATGCTTCA
ATAATATTGAAAAAGGAAGAGTATGAGTATTCAACATTTCCGTGTCGCCCTTATTCCCTTTTTTGCGGCA
TTTTGCCTTCCTGTTTTTGCTCACCCAGAAACGCTGGTGAAAGTAAAAGATGCTGAAGATCAGTTGGGTG
CACGAGTGGGTTACATCGAACTGGATCTCAACAGCGGTAAGATCCTTGAGAGTTTTCGCCCCGAAGAACG
TTTTCCAATGATGAGCACTTTTAAAGTTCTGCTATGTGGCGCGGTATTATCCCGTATTGACGCCGGGCAA
GAGCAACTCGGTCGCCGCATACACTATTCTCAGAATGACTTGGTTGAGTACTCACCAGTCACAGAAAAGC
ATCTTACGGATGGCATGACAGTAAGAGAATTATGCAGTGCTGCCATAACCATGAGTGATAACACTGCGGC
CAACTTACTTCTGACAACGATCGGAGGACCGAAGGAGCTAACCGCTTTTTTGCACAACATGGGGGATCAT
GTAACTCGCCTTGATCGTTGGGAACCGGAGCTGAATGAAGCCATACCAAACGACGAGCGTGACACCACGA
TGCCTGTAGCAATGGCAACAACGTTGCGCAAACTATTAACTGGCGAACTACTTACTCTAGCTTCCCGGCA
ACAATTAATAGACTGGATGGAGGCGGATAAAGTTGCAGGACCACTTCTGCGCTCGGCCCTTCCGGCTGGC
TGGTTTATTGCTGATAAATCTGGAGCCGGTGAGCGTGGGTCTCGCGGTATCATTGCAGCACTGGGGCCAG
ATGGTAAGCCCTCCCGTATCGTAGTTATCTACACGACGGGGAGTCAGGCAACTATGGATGAACGAAATAG
ACAGATCGCTGAGATAGGTGCCTCACTGATTAAGCATTGGTAACTGTCAGACCAAGTTTACTCATATATA
CTTTAGATTGATTTAAAACTTCATTTTTAATTTAAAAGGATCTAGGTGAAGATCCTTTTTGATAATCTCA
TGACCAAAATCCCTTAACGTGAGTTTTCGTTCCACTGAGCGTCAGACCCCGTAGAAAAGATCAAAGGATC
TTCTTGAGATCCTTTTTTTCTGCGCGTAATCTGCTGCTTGCAAACAAAAAAACCACCGCTACCAGCGGTG
GTTTGTTTGCCGGATCAAGAGCTACCAACTCTTTTTCCGAAGGTAACTGGCTTCAGCAGAGCGCAGATAC
CAAATACTGTTCTTCTAGTGTAGCCGTAGTTAGGCCACCACTTCAAGAACTCTGTAGCACCGCCTACATA
CCTCGCTCTGCTAATCCTGTTACCAGTGGCTGCTGCCAGTGGCGATAAGTCGTGTCTTACCGGGTTGGAC
TCAAGACGATAGTTACCGGATAAGGCGCAGCGGTCGGGCTGAACGGGGGGTTCGTGCACACAGCCCAGCT
TGGAGCGAACGACCTACACCGAACTGAGATACCTACAGCGTGAGCTATGAGAAAGCGCCACGCTTCCCGA
AGGGAGAAAGGCGGACAGGTATCCGGTAAGCGGCAGGGTCGGAACAGGAGAGCGCACGAGGGAGCTTCCA
GGGGGAAACGCCTGGTATCTTTATAGTCCTGTCGGGTTTCGCCACCTCTGACTTGAGCGTCGATTTTTGT
GATGCTCGTCAGGGGGGCGGAGCCTATGGAAAAACGCCAGCAACGCGGCCTTTTTACGGTTCCTGGCCTT
TTGCTGGCCTTTTGCTCACATGT
Features (pLannotate 1.2.2; 20 found; start..end, strand, type, name):
     12..39      +  repeat_region  AAV2 ITR (fragment): inverted terminal repeat of adeno-associated virus serotype 2 inverted
     68..95      +  repeat_region  AAV2 ITR (fragment): inverted terminal repeat of adeno-associated virus serotype 2 inverted
    277..1305    +  CDS            cre: RECR_BPP1 - Experimental evidence at protein level: Swiss-Prot protein existence level 1. Catalyzes site-specific recombination between two 34-base- pair LOXP sites. Its role is to maintain the phage genome as a monomeric unit-copy plasmid in the lysogenic state. From Escherichia phage P1 (Bacteriophage P1).
   1309..1349    +  intron         chimeric intron (fragment): chimera between introns from human β-globin and immunoglobulin heavy chain genes
   1356..1380    +  protein_bind   lox2272 (fragment): Cre-mediated recombination occurs in the 8-bp core sequence (GGATACTT). lox2272 sites are compatible with each other, but incompatible with loxP or loxN sites (Lee and Saito, 1988). Cre recombinase
   1390..1481    +  intron         chimeric intron (fragment): chimera between introns from human β-globin and immunoglobulin heavy chain genes
   1479..3002    +  CDS            MBD5 (fragment): MBD5_HUMAN - Also known as KIAA1461. Experimental evidence at protein level: Swiss-Prot protein existence level 1. Binds to heterochromatin. Does not interact with either methylated or unmethylated DNA (in vitro). From Homo sapiens (Human).
   3009..3074    +  CDS            3xFLAG: three tandem FLAG® epitope tags, followed by an enterokinase cleavage site
   3086..3243    +  misc_feature   WPRE (fragment): woodchuck hepatitis virus posttranscriptional regulatory element
   3249..3333    +  misc_feature   WPRE (fragment): woodchuck hepatitis virus posttranscriptional regulatory element
   3332..3375    -  polyA_signal   SV40 poly(A) signal (fragment): SV40 polyadenylation signal
   3379..3446    -  polyA_signal   SV40 poly(A) signal (fragment): SV40 polyadenylation signal
   3552..3692    +  repeat_region  AAV2 ITR: inverted terminal repeat of adeno-associated virus serotype 2 inverted
   3697..3748    -  misc_feature   bom (fragment): basis of mobility region from pBR322
   3767..4222    +  rep_origin     f1 ori (sequence partly withheld): f1 bacteriophage origin of replication; arrow indicates direction of (+) strand synthesis
   4223..4272    -  misc_feature   bom (fragment): basis of mobility region from pBR322
   4374..4409    -  CDS            rop (fragment): Rop protein, which maintains plasmids at low copy number; rop
   4504..4608    +  promoter       AmpR promoter: bla
   4609..5469    +  CDS            AmpR: β-lactamase; bla; confers resistance to ampicillin, carbenicillin, and related antibiotics
   5640..6228    +  rep_origin     ori: high-copy-number ColE1/pMB1/pBR322/pUC origin of replication
