[The description below was written by a language model from this plasmid's Addgene catalogue record and pLannotate feature annotations shown in this document.]
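Description:
pAAVLINKv1-pCALM1-Cre-3'-MBD5-FLAG is an AAV transfer plasmid built on the pAAV-MCS2 backbone. It is the 3' half of an AAVLINK vector pair for expressing human MBD5, whose coding sequence is too large for comfortable delivery in a single AAV genome. It is propagated in bacteria as a high-copy plasmid with a ColE1/pUC-type origin and ampicillin selection (AmpR with its own promoter), and it also carries an f1 origin. AAV2 inverted terminal repeats flank the payload. One ITR is annotated intact and the other is detected only as short fragments in the sequencing-derived record.

Between the ITRs, the annotation shows a full-length Cre recombinase coding sequence, followed by chimeric β-globin/immunoglobulin intron fragments that surround a lox2272 site. Next comes a C-terminal portion of MBD5 (annotated as a fragment of roughly 1.5 kb) fused to a 3xFLAG tag, then a split, truncated WPRE and SV40 polyadenylation sequences. The catalogue lists pCALM1 as the promoter, but the feature table does not annotate it; the roughly 180-nt unannotated stretch upstream of Cre may hold it.

This layout fits the DNA-recombination strategy described for AAVLINK. Cre made from this vector would join its lox2272 site to a matching site on a companion 5' vector. Because the lox site sits inside an intron, splicing would remove the recombination scar and yield an uninterrupted, FLAG-tagged MBD5 transcript. The record does not give the precise mechanism or identify the partner plasmid, and it refers to the publication for the corresponding vectors. Repository sequencing found an A1372V substitution in MBD5, and the depositor states that the sequence discrepancies have no functional consequence.
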