Addgene plasmid #244261: pAAVLINKv1-pCALM1-Cre-3'-MBD5-FLAG
Purpose: 3' AAVLINK plasmid for MBD5 expression
Depositing lab: Zhonghua Lu. Depositing organization: Shenzhen Institute of Advanced Technology (SIAT), Chinese Academy of Sciences. Publication: AAVLINK: A potent DNA-recombination method for large cargo delivery in gene therapy. Lin J, Lin Y, Liu N, Cao W, Zhang J, Wen S, Zhang Y, Liao W, Hong Z, Lin Y, Liu Q, Liu H, Li Q, Chen B, Li M, Luo Z, Yang L, Yang Y, Zheng SH, Wang Y, Chu H, Hu Y, Qin Y, Luo BX, Tian S, Chen Y, Yan T, Yang L, Wang H, Liu T, Jiang Y, Lu Z. Cell. 2026 Feb 5;189(3):969-986.e17. doi: 10.1016/j.cell.2025.12.039. Epub 2026 Jan 27. PubMed 41605211.
Backbone
  Vector backbone: pAAV-MCS2
  Backbone manufacturer: Steve Jackson (Addgene # 46954)
  Vector type: AAV
Growth in bacteria
  Bacterial resistance: Ampicillin, 100 μg/mL
  Growth temperature: 37°C
  Growth strain: NEB Stable
  Copy number: High Copy
Gene/Insert
  Gene/Insert name: MBD5
  Species: H. sapiens (human)
  Entrez Gene: MBD5 (a.k.a. MRD1)
  Promoter: pCALM1
  Tag / fusion protein: FLAG (C terminal on insert)
  Cloning method: Restriction Enzyme; 5′ cloning site unknown (unknown if destroyed)
Terms and licenses: Academic/Nonprofit Terms; Industry Terms: Not Available to Industry
Depositor comments: The depositor confirms that discrepancies between the depositor's sequence and Addgene's sequences have no functional consequences. Addgene NGS finds A1372V in MBD5 (NM_001378120.1). See publication for corresponding AAV Link vectors.
How to cite: pAAVLINKv1-pCALM1-Cre-3'-MBD5-FLAG was a gift from Zhonghua Lu (Addgene plasmid # 244261 ; http://n2t.net/addgene:244261 ; RRID:Addgene_244261)
